Addgene plasmid #65882: psicheck_50_100_CA_repeat
Purpose: Luciferase assay vector, assessing regulation of 50-100 nucleotide CA repeats
Depositing lab: Thomas Tuschl. Depositing organization: Rockefeller University.
Backbone
  Vector backbone: psiCHECK-2
  Backbone manufacturer: Promega, modified by the Tuschl lab
  Backbone size w/o insert (bp): 6249
  Modifications to backbone: DEST-LR: includes LR clonase sites to introduce insert
  Vector type: Mammalian Expression
Growth in bacteria
  Bacterial resistance: Ampicillin, 100 μg/mL
  Growth temperature: 37°C
  Growth strain: DH5alpha
  Copy number: Unknown
Gene/Insert
  Gene/Insert name: CA repeats 50-100 nucleotides in length
  Insert size (bp): 75
  Cloning method: Gateway Cloning
  Sequencing primers: 5′ T7 EEV
Terms and licenses: Academic/Nonprofit Terms; Industry Terms: Not Available to Industry
Depositor comments: LR recombinase reaction from Addgene plasmid 65867
How to cite: psicheck_50_100_CA_repeat was a gift from Thomas Tuschl (Addgene plasmid # 65882 ; http://n2t.net/addgene:65882 ; RRID:Addgene_65882)
