[The description below was written by a language model from this plasmid's Addgene catalogue record.]
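Description:
psicheck_50_100_CA_repeat is a mammalian expression reporter plasmid built on psiCHECK-2, a commercial dual-luciferase vector that the depositing laboratory converted into a Gateway destination version ("DEST-LR") so that test sequences can be introduced by LR clonase recombination. The backbone is recorded as 6249 bp without insert. The plasmid is propagated in standard E. coli cloning strains under ampicillin selection; its copy number is listed as unknown, and the record provides no feature table, so origins, promoters and other individual elements are not itemised.

The insert is a short tract of CA dinucleotide repeats from the 50–100 nucleotide length class, with a recorded size of 75 bp, transferred by an LR reaction from a corresponding entry clone in the same deposited series. In the standard psiCHECK-2 design, test sequences are placed downstream of the Renilla luciferase coding region, so that they act as part of its 3′ untranslated region. A separately expressed firefly luciferase on the same plasmid serves as an internal normalisation control. The record does not explicitly state the insertion position in this modified version, but its stated purpose fits that arrangement.

The construct is intended for luciferase assays in transfected mammalian cells that assess whether CA repeats of this length confer regulation on a reporter transcript. This would typically be read out as a change in the Renilla-to-firefly signal ratio relative to control constructs or to constructs with other repeat lengths. The record does not name the factors or pathways thought to act on the repeats.
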