>Addgene plasmid #65882 | psicheck_50_100_CA_repeat | addgene partial sequence | sequence record 116947 | SV40pro-F2 5'-CCCCATGGCTGACTAATTTTT-3'
GCCTCGGCCTCTGAGCTATTCCAGAAGTAGTGAGGAGGCTTTTTTGGAGGCCTAGGCTTTTGCAAAAAGC
TTGATTCTTCTGACACAACAGTCTCGAACTTAAGCTGCAGAAGTTGGTCGTGAGGCACTGGGCAGGTAAG
TATCAAGGTTACAAGACAGGTTTAAGGAGACCAATAGAAACTGGGCTTGTCGAGACAGAGAAGACTCTTG
CGTTTCTGATAGGCACCTATTGGTCTTACTGACATCCACTTTGCCTTTCTCTCCACAGGTGTCCACTCCC
AGTTCAATTACAGCTCTTAAGGCTAGAGTACTTAATACGACTCACTATAGGCTAGCCACCATGGCTTCCA
AGGTGTACGACCCCGAGCAACGCAAACGCATGATCACTGGGCCTCAGTGGTGGGCTCGCTGCAAGCAAAT
GAACGTGCTGGACTCCTTCATCAACTACTATGATTCCGAGAAGCACGCCGAGAACGCCGTGATTTTTCTG
CATGGTAACGCTGCCTCCAGCTACCTGTGGAGGCACGTCGTGCCTCACATCGAGCCCGTGGCTAGATGCA
TCATCCCTGATCTGATCGGAATGGGTAAGTCCGGCAAGAGCGGGAATGGCTCATATCGCCTCCTGGATCA
CTACAAGTACCTCACCGCTTGGTTCGAGCTGCTGAACCTTCCAAAGAAAATCATCTTTGTGGGCCACGAC
TGGGGGGCTTGTCTGGCCTTTCACTACTCCTACGAGCACC
