>Addgene plasmid #65882 | psicheck_50_100_CA_repeat | addgene partial sequence | sequence record 116951 | psiCHECK2-R 5'-CGAGGTCCGAAGACTCATTT-3'
TAAAGATATTTTATTGCGGCCAGCGGCCGCTCTAGGTTTAAACCAACCACTTTGTACAAGAAAGCTGGGT
GGGATATCTGCAGAATTCAGGGTGTGTGTGTGTGTGTGGTGCCGTGTGTGTGTGTGTGTGTGGTGCCGTG
TGTGTGTGTGTGTGTGGTGCCGTGTGTGTGTGTGTGTCCTGAATTCCAGCACACTGAAGCCTGCTTTTTT
GTACAAACTTGTTGATCTAGAAGCCTCGAGCGATCGCCTAGAATTACTGCTCGTTCTTCAGCACGCGCTC
CACGAAGCTCTTGATGTACTTACCCATTTCATCTGGAGCGTCCTCCTGGCTGAAGTGGAGGCCCTTCACC
TTCACGAACTCGGTGTTAGGGAACTTCTTAGCTCCCTCGACAATAGCGTTGGAAAAGAACCCAGGGTCGG
ACTCGATGAACATCTTAGGCAGATCGTCGCTGGCCCGAAGGTAGGCGTTGTAGTTGCGGACAATCTGGAC
GACGTCGGGCTTGCCTCCCTTAACGAGAGGGATCTCGCGAGGCCAGGAGAGGGTAGGCCGTCTAACCTCG
CCCTTCTCCTTGAATGGCTCCAGGTAGGCAGCGAACTCCTCAGGCTCCAGTTTCCGCATGATCTTGCTTG
GGAGCATGGTCTCGACGAAGAAGTTATTCTCAAGCACCATTTTCTCGCCCTCTTCGCTCTTGATCAGGGC
GATATCCTCCTCGATGTCAGGCCACTCGTCCCAGGACTCGATCACGTCCACGACACTCTCAGCATGGACG
ATGGCCTTG
